Addgene plasmid #106212: pUPD1:Rb7-MAR
Purpose: Provides N.tabacum RB7 matrix attachment region as a level 0 GoldenBraid part
Depositing lab: Tomáš Moravec. Depositing organization: Academy of Sciences of the Czech Republic.
Backbone
  Vector backbone: pUPD1
  Backbone manufacturer: GoldenBraid kit from Diego Orzaez (Addgene kit # 1000000076 ), IBMCP, Valencia, Spain
  Backbone size w/o insert (bp): 3055
  Vector type: Plant Expression, Synthetic Biology
Growth in bacteria
  Bacterial resistance: Ampicillin, 100 μg/mL
  Growth temperature: 37°C
  Growth strain: DH5alpha
  Copy number: High Copy
Gene/Insert
  Gene/Insert name: N.tabacum RB7 matrix attachment region (alt names: RB7-MAR; RB7-SAR)
  Insert size (bp): 1180
  Cloning method: Restriction Enzyme; 5′ cloning site BsmBI (destroyed during cloning); 3′ cloning site BsmBI (destroyed during cloning)
  Sequencing primers: 5′ M13F; 3′ M13R
Terms and licenses: Academic/Nonprofit Terms; Industry Terms: Not Available to Industry
How to cite: pUPD1:Rb7-MAR was a gift from Tomáš Moravec (Addgene plasmid # 106212 ; http://n2t.net/addgene:106212 ; RRID:Addgene_106212)
