[The description below was written by a language model from this plasmid's Addgene catalogue record and pLannotate feature annotations shown in this document.]
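Description:
pUPD1:Rb7-MAR is a level 0 GoldenBraid part plasmid that supplies the Nicotiana tabacum RB7 matrix attachment region (also called RB7-SAR) as a standardised building block for plant synthetic biology. It is built on pUPD1, the universal part domestication vector of the GoldenBraid system. It is a small, high-copy E. coli cloning plasmid rather than a plant transformation vector in its own right. The feature table shows a ColE1/pUC-type origin, an f1 phage origin, and a β-lactamase gene with its own promoter for ampicillin selection. The sequenced record is about 4.2 kb, consistent with the stated backbone of roughly 3.1 kb plus an insert of roughly 1.2 kb.

The MAR insert was cloned with the type IIS enzyme BsmBI, and both sites were destroyed in the process, as expected for GoldenBraid domestication. The insert itself is not annotated, but it evidently occupies the unannotated stretch between the T7 and SP6 promoters. These lie within a disrupted lacZα/lac promoter–operator region typical of a blue/white screening cloning site. The short hit to a hornet peptide and the lacI and bom fragments are most likely annotation artefacts or backbone remnants with no functional role.

Matrix attachment regions are AT-rich elements thought to anchor chromatin to the nuclear matrix. They are commonly placed beside transgenes to raise or stabilise expression and reduce silencing. Here the part is intended to be released and assembled with other GoldenBraid modules into higher-level plant expression constructs. The record does not state which GoldenBraid position or overhangs the part carries.
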