Features (pLannotate 1.2.2; 13 found; start..end, strand, type, name):
     24..42      +  promoter       T7 promoter: promoter for bacteriophage T7 RNA polymerase
   1320..1382    -  CDS            VESPI_VESMG (fragment): Experimental evidence at protein level: Swiss-Prot protein existence level 1. Shows contractile activity on isolated ileum smooth muscle. From Vespa magnifica (Hornet).
   1394..1412    -  promoter       SP6 promoter: promoter for bacteriophage SP6 RNA polymerase
   1454..1470    -  protein_bind   lac operator: The lac repressor binds to the lac operator to inhibit transcription in E. coli. This inhibition can be relieved by adding lactose or isopropyl-β-D-thiogalactopyranoside (IPTG). lac repressor encoded by lacI
   1478..1508    -  promoter       lac promoter: promoter for the E. coli lac operon
   1523..1544    -  protein_bind   CAP binding site: CAP binding activates transcription in the presence of cAMP. E. coli catabolite activator protein
   1557..1649    -  CDS            lacI (fragment): lac repressor; lacI; The lac repressor binds to the lac operator to inhibit transcription in E. coli. This inhibition can be relieved by adding lactose or isopropyl-β-D-thiogalactopyranoside (IPTG).
   1832..2420    -  rep_origin     ori: high-copy-number ColE1/pMB1/pBR322/pUC origin of replication
   2591..3451    -  CDS            AmpR: β-lactamase; bla; confers resistance to ampicillin, carbenicillin, and related antibiotics
   3452..3556    -  promoter       AmpR promoter: bla
   3583..3633    +  misc_feature   bom (fragment): basis of mobility region from pBR322
   3634..4089    -  rep_origin     f1 ori (sequence partly withheld): f1 bacteriophage origin of replication; arrow indicates direction of (+) strand synthesis
   4093..21      -  CDS            lacZα (fragment) (across the origin): LacZα fragment of β-galactosidase; lacZ fragment
>Addgene plasmid #106212 | pUPD1:Rb7-MAR | addgene full sequence | sequence record 205304 | Addgene NGS Result
GTAAAACGACGGCCAGTGAATTGTAATACGACTCACTATAGGGCGAATTGGGCCCGACGTCGCATGCTCC
CGGCCGCCATGGCGGCCGCGGGAATTCGATTGGGCGATGAGTGGTCTCGGGAGTCGATTAAAAATCCCAA
TTATATTTGGTCTAATTTAGTTTGGTATTGAGTAAAACAAATTCGAACCAAACCAAAATATAAATATATA
GTTTTTATATATATGCCTTTAAGACTTTTTATAGAATTTTCTTTAAAAAATATCTAGAAATATTTGCGAC
TCTTCTGGCATGTAATATTTCGTTAAATATGAAGTGCTCCATTTTTATTAACTTTAAATAATTGGTTGTA
CGATCACTTTCTTATCAAGTGTTACTAAAATGCGTCAATCTCTTTGTTCTTCCATATTCATATGTCAAAA
TCTATCAAAATTCTTATATATCTTTTTCGAATTTGAAGTGAAATTTCGATAATTTAAAATTAAATAGAAC
ATATCATTATTTAGGTATCATATTGATTTTTATACTTAATTACTAAATTTGGTTAACTTTGAAAGTGTAC
ATCAACGAAAAATTAGTCAAACGACTAAAATAAATAAATATCATGTGTTATTAAGAAAATTCTCCTATAA
GAATATTTTAATAGATCATATGTTTGTAAAAAAAATTAATTTTTACTAACACATATATTTACTTATCAAA
AATTTGACAAAGTAAGATTAAAATAATATTCATCTAACAAAAAAAAAACCAGAAAATGCTGAAAACCCGG
CAAAACCGAACCAATCCAAACCGATATAGTTGGTTTGGTTTGATTTTGATATAAACCGAACCAACTCGGT
CCATTTGCACCCCTAATCATAATAGCTTTAATATTTCAAGATATTATTAAGTTAACGTTGTCAATATCCT
GGAAATTTTGCAAAATGAATCAAGCCTATATGGCTGTAATATGAATTTAAAAGCAGCTCGATGTGGTGGT
AATATGTAATTTACTTGATTCTAAAAAAATATCCCAAGTATTAATAATTTCTGCTAGGAAGAAGGTTAGC
TACGATTTACAGCAAAGCCAGAATACAAAGAACCATAAAGTGATTGAAGCTCGAAATATACGAAGGAACA
AATATTTTTAAAAAAATACGCAATGACTTGGAACAAAAGAAAGTGATATATTTTTTGTTCTTAAACAAGC
ATCCCCTCTAAAGAATGGCAGTTTTCCTTTGCATGTAACTATTATGCTCCCTTCGTTACAAAAATTTTGG
ACTACTATTGGGAACTTCTTCTGAAAATAGTCGCTCGAGACCACTCATCGCCCAATCACTAGTGAATTCG
CGGCCGCCTGCAGGTCGACCATATGGGAGAGCTCCCAACGCGTTGGATGCATAGCTTGAGTATTCTATAG
TGTCACCTAAATAGCTTGGCGTAATCATGGTCATAGCTGTTTCCTGTGTGAAATTGTTATCCGCTCACAA
TTCCACACAACATACGAGCCGGAAGCATAAAGTGTAAAGCCTGGGGTGCCTAATGAGTGAGCTAACTCAC
ATTAATTGCGTTGCGCTCACTGCCCGCTTTCCAGTCGGGAAACCTGTCGTGCCAGCTGCATTAATGAATC
GGCCAACGCGCGGGGAGAGGCGGTTTGCGTATTGGGCGCTCTTCCGCTTCCTCGCTCACTGACTCGCTGC
GCTCGGTCGTTCGGCTGCGGCGAGCGGTATCAGCTCACTCAAAGGCGGTAATACGGTTATCCACAGAATC
AGGGGATAACGCAGGAAAGAACATGTGAGCAAAAGGCCAGCAAAAGGCCAGGAACCGTAAAAAGGCCGCG
TTGCTGGCGTTTTTCCATAGGCTCCGCCCCCCTGACGAGCATCACAAAAATCGACGCTCAAGTCAGAGGT
GGCGAAACCCGACAGGACTATAAAGATACCAGGCGTTTCCCCCTGGAAGCTCCCTCGTGCGCTCTCCTGT
TCCGACCCTGCCGCTTACCGGATACCTGTCCGCCTTTCTCCCTTCGGGAAGCGTGGCGCTTTCTCATAGC
TCACGCTGTAGGTATCTCAGTTCGGTGTAGGTCGTTCGCTCCAAGCTGGGCTGTGTGCACGAACCCCCCG
TTCAGCCCGACCGCTGCGCCTTATCCGGTAACTATCGTCTTGAGTCCAACCCGGTAAGACACGACTTATC
GCCACTGGCAGCAGCCACTGGTAACAGGATTAGCAGAGCGAGGTATGTAGGCGGTGCTACAGAGTTCTTG
AAGTGGTGGCCTAACTACGGCTACACTAGAAGAACAGTATTTGGTATCTGCGCTCTGCTGAAGCCAGTTA
CCTTCGGAAAAAGAGTTGGTAGCTCTTGATCCGGCAAACAAACCACCGCTGGTAGCGGTGGTTTTTTTGT
TTGCAAGCAGCAGATTACGCGCAGAAAAAAAGGATCTCAAGAAGATCCTTTGATCTTTTCTACGGGGTCT
GACGCTCAGTGGAACGAAAACTCACGTTAAGGGATTTTGGTCATGAGATTATCAAAAAGGATCTTCACCT
AGATCCTTTTAAATTAAAAATGAAGTTTTAAATCAATCTAAAGTATATATGAGTAAACTTGGTCTGACAG
TTACCAATGCTTAATCAGTGAGGCACCTATCTCAGCGATCTGTCTATTTCGTTCATCCATAGTTGCCTGA
CTCCCCGTCGTGTAGATAACTACGATACGGGAGGGCTTACCATCTGGCCCCAGTGCTGCAATGATACCGC
GCGACCCACGCTCACCGGCTCCAGATTTATCAGCAATAAACCAGCCAGCCGGAAGGGCCGAGCGCAGAAG
TGGTCCTGCAACTTTATCCGCCTCCATCCAGTCTATTAATTGTTGCCGGGAAGCTAGAGTAAGTAGTTCG
CCAGTTAATAGTTTGCGCAACGTTGTTGCCATTGCTACAGGCATCGTGGTGTCACGCTCGTCGTTTGGTA
TGGCTTCATTCAGCTCCGGTTCCCAACGATCAAGGCGAGTTACATGATCCCCCATGTTGTGCAAAAAAGC
GGTTAGCTCCTTCGGTCCTCCGATCGTTGTCAGAAGTAAGTTGGCCGCAGTGTTATCACTCATGGTTATG
GCAGCACTGCATAATTCTCTTACTGTCATGCCATCCGTAAGATGCTTTTCTGTGACTGGTGAGTACTCAA
CCAAGTCATTCTGAGAATAGTGTATGCGGCGACCGAGTTGCTCTTGCCCGGCGTCAATACGGGATAATAC
CGCGCCACATAGCAGAACTTTAAAAGTGCTCATCATTGGAAAACGTTCTTCGGGGCGAAAACTCTCAAGG
ATCTTACCGCTGTTGAGATCCAGTTCGATGTAACCCACTCGTGCACCCAACTGATCTTCAGCATCTTTTA
CTTTCACCAGCGTTTCTGGGTGAGCAAAAACAGGAAGGCAAAATGCCGCAAAAAAGGGAATAAGGGCGAC
ACGGAAATGTTGAATACTCATACTCTTCCTTTTTCAATATTATTGAAGCATTTATCAGGGTTATTGTCTC
ATGAGCGGATACATATTTGAATGTATTTAGAAAAATAAACAAATAGGGGTTCCGCGCACATTTCCCCGAA
AAGTGCCACCTGATGCGGTGTGAAATACCGCACAGATGCGTAAGGAGAAAATACCGCATCAGGAAATTGT
AAGCGTTAATATTTTGTTAAAATTCGCGTTAAATTTTTGTTAAATCAGCTCATTTTTTAACCAATAGGCC
GAAATCGGCAAAATCCCTTATAAATCAAAAGAATAGACCGAGATAGGGT
[37 nt withheld, positions 3760-3796]
AAAGAACGTGGACTCCAACGTCAAAGGGCGAAAAACCGTCTATCAGGGCGCTGGCCCACTACGTGAACCA
TCACCCT
[91 nt withheld, positions 3874-3964]
G
[124 nt withheld, positions 3966-4089]
CCATTCGCCATTCAGGCTGCGCAACTGTTGGGAAGGGCGATCGGTGCGGGCCTCTTCGCTATTACGCCAG
CTGGCGAAAGGGGGATGTGCTGCAAGGCGATTAAGTTGGGTAACGCCAGGGTTTTCCCAGTCACGACGTT
